Addgene plasmid #175263: pTub-alpha-EB3-NeonGreen
Purpose: labelling of microtubule plus end and F-actin structures
Depositing lab: Frank Bradke & Sebastián Dupraz. Depositing organization: Deutsches Zentrum fuer Neurodegenerative Erkrankungen (DZNE). Publication: In Situ Visualization of Axon Growth and Growth Cone Dynamics in Acute Ex Vivo Embryonic Brain Slice Cultures. Alfadil E, Bradke F, Dupraz S. J Vis Exp. 2021 Oct 14;(176). doi: 10.3791/63068. PubMed 34723948.
Backbone
  Vector backbone: pTub-alpha1-ZsGreen-N1
  Backbone size w/o insert (bp): 4495
  Vector type: Mammalian Expression
Growth in bacteria
  Bacterial resistance: Kanamycin, 50 μg/mL
  Growth temperature: 37°C
  Growth strain: NEB Stable
  Copy number: Unknown
Gene/Insert
  Gene/Insert name: EB3
  Species: H. sapiens (human)
  Insert size (bp): 1569
  Mutation: None (wt)
  Entrez Gene: MAPRE3 (a.k.a. EB3, EBF3, EBF3-S, RP3)
  Promoter: pTub-alpha1
  Tag / fusion protein: mNeonGreen (C terminal on insert)
  Cloning method: Restriction Enzyme; 5′ cloning site PstI (not destroyed); 3′ cloning site NotI (not destroyed)
  Sequencing primers: 5′ pTub-alpha1 ( 5'-GTAAGAAGCAACACCTCCTC-3'); 3′ NeonGFP reverse (5’-GGAGAGAGGCCATGTTATCC-3’)
Terms and licenses: Academic/Nonprofit Terms; Industry Terms: Not Available to Industry
How to cite: pTub-alpha-EB3-NeonGreen was a gift from Frank Bradke & Sebastián Dupraz (Addgene plasmid # 175263 ; http://n2t.net/addgene:175263 ; RRID:Addgene_175263)
