[The description below was written by a language model from this plasmid's Addgene catalogue record, the feature table of its GenBank file and pLannotate feature annotations shown in this document.]
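Description:
pTub-alpha-EB3-NeonGreen is a 6,064 bp mammalian expression plasmid built on pTub-alpha1-ZsGreen-N1, an N1-type (pEGFP-N1-derived) backbone in which the usual viral promoter is replaced by a roughly 1.1 kb tubulin alpha-1 promoter. According to the record, the ZsGreen region was exchanged by PstI/NotI cloning for an EB3-mNeonGreen cassette taken from a CMV-driven parent plasmid. The plasmid replicates in E. coli from a high-copy pUC/pBR322-type origin and also carries an f1 phage origin. Selection relies on a single NeoR/KanR (Tn5 aminoglycoside phosphotransferase) gene. It is preceded by a bacterial bla-type promoter, giving kanamycin resistance in bacteria, and by the SV40 enhancer/early promoter, which can give G418 resistance in mammalian cells. The gene ends with the HSV TK polyadenylation signal.

The payload is wild-type human EB3 (MAPRE3), a plus-end tracking protein that binds the growing ends of microtubules. It is fused at its C terminus, through a short linker, to mNeonGreen, a bright, fast-maturing monomeric green/yellow fluorescent protein. Transcription from the Tub-alpha-1 promoter terminates at the SV40 poly(A) signal downstream of the fusion. In live cells the fusion marks polymerising microtubule tips, so microtubule growth can be followed by time-lapse imaging. The associated publication concerns visualising axon growth and growth cone dynamics in embryonic brain slice cultures.

The stated purpose also mentions labelling F-actin structures, but neither feature table shows an actin-binding element, so that part presumably refers to a companion construct. The species of origin of the tubulin promoter is not stated in the record.
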