LOCUS       pTub-alpha1-EB3-mNeonGreen 6064 bp DNA circular 20-SEP-2017
ACCESSION   DNA_pEGFP-N1
VERSION     DNA_pEGFP-N1.0
SOURCE
  ORGANISM
COMMENT     Backbone pTub-alpha1-ZsGreen-N1 digested with PstI/NotI Insert:
            EB3-NeonGreen (PstI/NotI) from pCMV-EB3-mNeonGreen
            VNTEXTCHREPL|Animal/Other Eukaryotic VNTREPLTYPE|Plasmid
COMMENT     This file is created by Vector NTI http://www.invitrogen.com/
COMMENT     ORIGDB|GenBank
COMMENT     VNTDBDATE|-11948736|
COMMENT     LSOWNER|
COMMENT     VNTNAME|pTub-alpha1-EB3-mNeonGreen|
FEATURES             Location/Qualifiers
     promoter        3609..3877
                     /promoter_type="eukaryotic"
                     /type="eukaryotic"
                     /vntifkey="29"
                     /label=sv40
                     /note="Unknown feature type:eukaryotic"
     gene            3963..4751
                     /type="gene"
                     /vntifkey="60"
                     /note="Resistance gene"
     polyA_site      4929..5198
                     /type="polyA_site"
                     /vntifkey="26"
                     /label=TK_PA_Terminator
     oriT            5346..5965
                     /type="oriT"
                     /vntifkey="104"
                     /label=pB322_origen
     polyA_signal    2748..2973
                     /type="polyA_signal"
                     /vntifkey="25"
                     /label=SV40_PA
     oriT            3112..3418
                     /type="oriT"
                     /vntifkey="104"
                     /label=f1_origin
     promoter        6..1102
                     /promoter_type="eukaryotic"
                     /type="eukaryotic"
                     /vntifkey="29"
                     /label=Tub-alpha-1
                     /note="Unknown feature type:eukaryotic"
     misc_structure  1103..1146
                     /type="misc_structure"
                     /vntifkey="88"
                     /label=MCS
     mat_peptide     1159..2001
                     /type="mat_peptide"
                     /vntifkey="84"
                     /label=EB3
                     /note="+TIP End Binding protein 3"
     misc_marker     2017..2727
                     /type="misc_marker"
                     /vntifkey="22"
                     /label=mNeonGreen
                     /note="brigther version of GFP"
BASE COUNT  1525 a 1575 c 1534 g 1430 t
ORIGIN
        1 tagttattat gctgaattcc gtattaggag ggatggctca tttctaggga caaaataaca
       61 caggctctgg ggtgaggtag ggtcgggtaa gggggcgagc ggggaggggt gatgggagag
      121 cactaccgct aaagaaagca agctctctag taaagcgtta agtactactt tgtatattgt
      181 ttctcttttt tcctttctct ctctctctct ctttgtttgt ttttggtttt tgagacagga
      241 tatcacacta tatatccagg ccgggtacaa aataaccgca gtcctccgct tcccaatgct
      301 gggatttaca ggcataaacc actaagggcg gttatgatga ccttgagctg caagtcttcc
      361 tgcctctgcc tcccgggtgc tgttgagggt cataggcgtg gtctattcat actgagcttc
      421 tgaattttgc tcaaatatta ataataatag taataataat aaccacaata atacaactgt
      481 aaaactaaac atttacccac gcctttttga ccatcattcc catagctctt gctactttat
      541 ttaaagcgaa cagagatgtt gaatcctgac ggaacgtatt taaatttagt gtagtataaa
      601 tgaaaagctg gaatttacca taaagaatct caacacaaat tctgtgatta agtgttgggg
      661 aaaaccttaa attatcctaa ctacagttta aggtttaagc tccgtataat cacccaaccc
      721 ccgttttctt tcttccctct ctacccctcc ccagctccac cccataatgg atgctcggct
      781 agttgctttt gcgaggcctt tgtctgaagg atgcaaaatc tacggatgct agcgaggggg
      841 ggaagggggg agagattacc tcataccatg tcgcttgcac caatcaccac tctcctgtcg
      901 cggcttctct gggcagacgg aggggtctgg accaacagga aaaggccttg gcccatcccc
      961 atggtgaccg agctgtatat aaggaggcgc atccgcccaa gtgccgcagg ttctcttaca
     1021 tcgaccgctt aagagtcgcg ctgtaagaag caacacctcc tcctcgcctc cgccatccac
     1081 ccggcagccg cgaagcagca acaccggtga gcgggggatc tcgagctcaa gcttcgaatt
     1141 ctgcagtcga ctgccaccat ggccgtcaat gtgtactcca catctgtgac cagtgaaaat
     1201 ctgagtcgcc atgatatgct tgcatgggtc aacgactccc tgcacctcaa ctataccaag
     1261 atagaacagc tttgttcagg ggcagcctac tgccagttca tggacatgct cttccccggc
     1321 tgtgtgcact tgaggaaagt gaagttccag gccaaactag agcatgaata catccacaac
     1381 ttcaaggtgc tgcaagcagc tttcaagaag atgggtgttg acaaaatcat tcctgtagag
     1441 aaattagtga aaggaaaatt ccaagataat tttgagttta ttcagtggtt taagaaattc
     1501 tttgacgcaa actatgatgg aaaggattac aaccctctgc tggcgcggca gggccaggac
     1561 gtagcgccac ctcctaaccc aggtgatcag atcttcaaca aatccaagaa actcattggc
     1621 acagcagttc cacagaggac gtcccccaca ggcccaaaaa acatgcagac ctctggccgg
     1681 ctgagcaatg tggccccccc ctgcattctc cggaagaatc ctccatcagc ccgaaatggc
     1741 ggccatgaga ctgatgccca aattcttgaa ctcaaccaac agctggtgga cttgaagctg
     1801 acagtggatg ggctggagaa ggaacgtgac ttctacttca gcaaacttcg tgacatcgag
     1861 ctcatctgcc aggagcatga aagtgaaaac agccctgtta tctcaggcat cattggcatc
     1921 ctctatgcca cagaggaagg attcgcaccc cctgaggacg atgagattga agagcatcaa
     1981 caagaagacc aggacgagta cctggatccc gccaccatgg tgagcaaggg cgaggaggat
     2041 aacatggcct ctctcccagc gacacatgag ttacacatct ttggctccat caacggtgtg
     2101 gactttgaca tggtgggtca gggcaccggc aatccaaatg atggttatga ggagttaaac
     2161 ctgaagtcca ccaagggtga cctccagttc tccccctgga ttctggtccc tcatatcggg
     2221 tatggcttcc atcagtacct gccctaccct gacgggatgt cgcctttcca ggccgccatg
     2281 gtagatggct ccggctacca agtccatcgc acaatgcagt ttgaagatgg tgcctccctt
     2341 actgttaact accgctacac ctacgaggga agccacatca aaggagaggc ccaggtgaag
     2401 gggactggtt tccctgctga cggtcctgtg atgaccaact cgctgaccgc tgcggactgg
     2461 tgcaggtcga agaagactta ccccaacgac aaaaccatca tcagtacctt taagtggagt
     2521 tacaccactg gaaatggcaa gcgctaccgg agcactgcgc ggaccaccta cacctttgcc
     2581 aagccaatgg cggctaacta tctgaagaac cagccgatgt acgtgttccg taagacggag
     2641 ctcaagcact ccaagaccga gctcaacttc aaggagtggc aaaaggcctt taccgatgtg
     2701 atgggcatgg acgagctgta caagtaatga gcggccgcga ctctagatca taatcagcca
     2761 taccacattt gtagaggttt tacttgcttt aaaaaacctc ccacacctcc ccctgaacct
     2821 gaaacataaa atgaatgcaa ttgttgttgt taacttgttt attgcagctt ataatggtta
     2881 caaataaagc aatagcatca caaatttcac aaataaagca tttttttcac tgcattctag
     2941 ttgtggtttg tccaaactca tcaatgtatc ttaaggcgta aattgtaagc gttaatattt
     3001 tgttaaaatt cgcgttaaat ttttgttaaa tcagctcatt ttttaaccaa taggccgaaa
     3061 tcggcaaaat cccttataaa tcaaaagaat agaccgagat agggtnnnnn nnnnnnnnnn
     3121 nnnnnnnnnn nnnnnnnnnn nnaaagaacg tggactccaa cgtcaaaggn nnnnnnnnnn
     3181 nnnnnnnnnn nnnnnnnnnn nnnnnnnnnn nnnnnnnntn nnnnnnnnnn nnnnnnnnnn
     3241 nnnnnnnnnn nnnnnnnnnn nnnnnnnnnn nnnnnnnnnn nnnnnnnnnn nnnnnnnnnn
     3301 nnnnnnnnnn gnnnnnnnnn nnnnnnnnnn nnnnnnnnnn nnnnnnnnnn nnnnnnnnnn
     3361 nnnnnnnnnn nnnnnnnnnn nnnnnnnnnn nnnnnnnnnn nnnnnnnnnn nnnnnnnnnn
     3421 nnnnnnnnnn nnnnncaggt ggcacttttc ggggaaatgt gcgcggaacc cctatttgtt
     3481 tatttttcta aatacattca aatatgtatc cgctcatgag acaataaccc tgataaatgc
     3541 ttcaataata ttgaaaaagg aagagtcctg aggcggaaag aaccagctgt ggaatgtgtg
     3601 tcagttaggg tgtggaaagt ccccaggctc cccagcaggc agaagtatgc aaagcatgca
     3661 tctcaattag tcagcaacca ggtgtggaaa gtccccaggc tccccagcag gcagaagtat
     3721 gcaaagcatg catctcaatt agtcagcaac catagtcccg cccctaactc cgcccatccc
     3781 gcccctaact ccgcccagtt ccgcccattc tccgccccat ggctgactaa ttttttttat
     3841 ttatgcagag gccgaggccg cctcggcctc tgagctattc cagaagtagt gaggaggctt
     3901 ttttggaggc ctaggctttt gcaaagatcg atcaagagac aggatgagga tcgtttcgca
     3961 tgattgaaca agatggattg cacgcaggtt ctccggccgc ttgggtggag aggctattcg
     4021 gctatgactg ggcacaacag acaatcggct gctctgatgc cgccgtgttc cggctgtcag
     4081 cgcaggggcg cccggttctt tttgtcaaga ccgacctgtc cggtgccctg aatgaactgc
     4141 aagacgaggc agcgcggcta tcgtggctgg ccacgacggg cgttccttgc gcagctgtgc
     4201 tcgacgttgt cactgaagcg ggaagggact ggctgctatt gggcgaagtg ccggggcagg
     4261 atctcctgtc atctcacctt gctcctgccg agaaagtatc catcatggct gatgcaatgc
     4321 ggcggctgca tacgcttgat ccggctacct gcccattcga ccaccaagcg aaacatcgca
     4381 tcgagcgagc acgtactcgg atggaagccg gtcttgtcga tcaggatgat ctggacgaag
     4441 agcatcaggg gctcgcgcca gccgaactgt tcgccaggct caaggcgagc atgcccgacg
     4501 gcgaggatct cgtcgtgacc catggcgatg cctgcttgcc gaatatcatg gtggaaaatg
     4561 gccgcttttc tggattcatc gactgtggcc ggctgggtgt ggcggaccgc tatcaggaca
     4621 tagcgttggc tacccgtgat attgctgaag agcttggcgg cgaatgggct gaccgcttcc
     4681 tcgtgcttta cggtatcgcc gctcccgatt cgcagcgcat cgccttctat cgccttcttg
     4741 acgagttctt ctgagcggga ctctggggtt cgaaatgacc gaccaagcga cgcccaacct
     4801 gccatcacga gatttcgatt ccaccgccgc cttctatgaa aggttgggct tcggaatcgt
     4861 tttccgggac gccggctgga tgatcctcca gcgcggggat ctcatgctgg agttcttcgc
     4921 ccaccctagg gggaggctaa ctgaaacacg gaaggagaca ataccggaag gaacccgcgc
     4981 tatgacggca ataaaaagac agaataaaac gcacggtgtt gggtcgtttg ttcataaacg
     5041 cggggttcgg tcccagggct ggcactctgt cgatacccca ccgagacccc attggggcca
     5101 atacgcccgc gtttcttcct tttccccacc ccacccccca agttcgggtg aaggcccagg
     5161 gctcgcagcc aacgtcgggg cggcaggccc tgccatagcc tcaggttact catatatact
     5221 ttagattgat ttaaaacttc atttttaatt taaaaggatc taggtgaaga tcctttttga
     5281 taatctcatg accaaaatcc cttaacgtga gttttcgttc cactgagcgt cagaccccgt
     5341 agaaaagatc aaaggatctt cttgagatcc tttttttctg cgcgtaatct gctgcttgca
     5401 aacaaaaaaa ccaccgctac cagcggtggt ttgtttgccg gatcaagagc taccaactct
     5461 ttttccgaag gtaactggct tcagcagagc gcagatacca aatactgtcc ttctagtgta
     5521 gccgtagtta ggccaccact tcaagaactc tgtagcaccg cctacatacc tcgctctgct
     5581 aatcctgtta ccagtggctg ctgccagtgg cgataagtcg tgtcttaccg ggttggactc
     5641 aagacgatag ttaccggata aggcgcagcg gtcgggctga acggggggtt cgtgcacaca
     5701 gcccagcttg gagcgaacga cctacaccga actgagatac ctacagcgtg agctatgaga
     5761 aagcgccacg cttcccgaag ggagaaaggc ggacaggtat ccggtaagcg gcagggtcgg
     5821 aacaggagag cgcacgaggg agcttccagg gggaaacgcc tggtatcttt atagtcctgt
     5881 cgggtttcgc cacctctgac ttgagcgtcg atttttgtga tgctcgtcag gggggcggag
     5941 cctatggaaa aacgccagca acgcggcctt tttacggttc ctggcctttt gctggccttt
     6001 tgctcacatg ttctttcctg cgttatcccc tgattctgtg gataaccgta ttaccgccat
     6061 gcat
//
