Features (pLannotate 1.2.2; 13 found; start..end, strand, type, name):
     42..399     +  promoter       SV40 promoter: SV40 enhancer and early promoter
    434..1228    +  CDS            NeoR/KanR: aminoglycoside phosphotransferase from Tn5; aph(3')-II (or nptII); confers resistance to neomycin, kanamycin, and G418 (Geneticin®)
   1249..1401    +  CDS            ble (fragment): BLE_KLEPN - Experimental evidence at protein level: Swiss-Prot protein existence level 1. Binding protein with a strong affinity to the bleomycin family of antibiotics. Binds to CL990; an antimitotic-antibiotic compound. From Klebsiella pneumoniae.
   1460..1507    +  polyA_signal   HSV TK poly(A) signal: herpes simplex virus thymidine kinase polyadenylation signal (Cole and Stacy, 1985)
   1598..1614    -  polyA_signal   bGH poly(A) signal (fragment): bovine growth hormone polyadenylation signal
   1836..2424    +  rep_origin     ori: high-copy-number ColE1/pMB1/pBR322/pUC origin of replication
   3655..3689    +  misc_feature   MCS (fragment): multiple cloning site
   3697..4539    +  CDS            MAPRE3: MARE3_HUMAN - Experimental evidence at protein level: Swiss-Prot protein existence level 1. Plus-end tracking protein (+TIP) that binds to the plus-end of microtubules and regulates the dynamics of the microtubule cytoskeleton. Promotes microtubule growth. May be involved in spindle function by stabilizing microtubules and anchoring them at centrosomes. Also acts as a regulator of minus-end microtubule organization: interacts with the complex formed by AKAP9 and PDE4DIP, leading to recruit CAMSAP2 to the Golgi apparatus, thereby tethering non- centrosomal minus-end microtubules to the Golgi, a
   4555..5262    +  CDS            mNeonGreen: mNeonGreen is a basic (constitutively fluorescent) green/yellow fluorescent protein published in 2013, derived from Branchiostoma lanceolatum. It is reported to be a very rapidly-maturing monomer with moderate acid sensitivity.
   5284..5367    +  CDS            large T antigen (fragment): large T antigen from SV40 (simian virus 40)
   5390..5511    +  polyA_signal   SV40 poly(A) signal: SV40 polyadenylation signal
   5545..5973    -  rep_origin     f1 ori (sequence partly withheld): f1 bacteriophage origin of replication; arrow indicates direction of (+) strand synthesis
   6000..40      +  promoter       AmpR promoter (across the origin): bla
>Addgene plasmid #175263 | pTub-alpha-EB3-NeonGreen | addgene full sequence | sequence record 349045 | Addgene NGS Result
ACCCTGATAAATGCTTCAATAATATTGAAAAAGGAAGAGTCCTGAGGCGGAAAGAACCAGCTGTGGAATG
TGTGTCAGTTAGGGTGTGGAAAGTCCCCAGGCTCCCCAGCAGGCAGAAGTATGCAAAGCATGCATCTCAA
TTAGTCAGCAACCAGGTGTGGAAAGTCCCCAGGCTCCCCAGCAGGCAGAAGTATGCAAAGCATGCATCTC
AATTAGTCAGCAACCATAGTCCCGCCCCTAACTCCGCCCATCCCGCCCCTAACTCCGCCCAGTTCCGCCC
ATTCTCCGCCCCATGGCTGACTAATTTTTTTTATTTATGCAGAGGCCGAGGCCGCCTCGGCCTCTGAGCT
ATTCCAGAAGTAGTGAGGAGGCTTTTTTGGAGGCCTAGGCTTTTGCAAAGATCGATCAAGAGACAGGATG
AGGATCGTTTCGCATGATTGAACAAGATGGATTGCACGCAGGTTCTCCGGCCGCTTGGGTGGAGAGGCTA
TTCGGCTATGACTGGGCACAACAGACAATCGGCTGCTCTGATGCCGCCGTGTTCCGGCTGTCAGCGCAGG
GGCGCCCGGTTCTTTTTGTCAAGACCGACCTGTCCGGTGCCCTGAATGAACTGCAAGACGAGGCAGCGCG
GCTATCGTGGCTGGCCACGACGGGCGTTCCTTGCGCAGCTGTGCTCGACGTTGTCACTGAAGCGGGAAGG
GACTGGCTGCTATTGGGCGAAGTGCCGGGGCAGGATCTCCTGTCATCTCACCTTGCTCCTGCCGAGAAAG
TATCCATCATGGCTGATGCAATGCGGCGGCTGCATACGCTTGATCCGGCTACCTGCCCATTCGACCACCA
AGCGAAACATCGCATCGAGCGAGCACGTACTCGGATGGAAGCCGGTCTTGTCGATCAGGATGATCTGGAC
GAAGAGCATCAGGGGCTCGCGCCAGCCGAACTGTTCGCCAGGCTCAAGGCGAGCATGCCCGACGGCGAGG
ATCTCGTCGTGACCCATGGCGATGCCTGCTTGCCGAATATCATGGTGGAAAATGGCCGCTTTTCTGGATT
CATCGACTGTGGCCGGCTGGGTGTGGCGGACCGCTATCAGGACATAGCGTTGGCTACCCGTGATATTGCT
GAAGAGCTTGGCGGCGAATGGGCTGACCGCTTCCTCGTGCTTTACGGTATCGCCGCTCCCGATTCGCAGC
GCATCGCCTTCTATCGCCTTCTTGACGAGTTCTTCTGAGCGGGACTCTGGGGTTCGAAATGACCGACCAA
GCGACGCCCAACCTGCCATCACGAGATTTCGATTCCACCGCCGCCTTCTATGAAAGGTTGGGCTTCGGAA
TCGTTTTCCGGGACGCCGGCTGGATGATCCTCCAGCGCGGGGATCTCATGCTGGAGTTCTTCGCCCACCC
TAGGGGGAGGCTAACTGAAACACGGAAGGAGACAATACCGGAAGGAACCCGCGCTATGACGGCAATAAAA
AGACAGAATAAAACGCACGGTGTTGGGTCGTTTGTTCATAAACGCGGGGTTCGGTCCCAGGGCTGGCACT
CTGTCGATACCCCACCGAGACCCCATTGGGGCCAATACGCCCGCGTTTCTTCCTTTTCCCCACCCCACCC
CCCAAGTTCGGGTGAAGGCCCAGGGCTCGCAGCCAACGTCGGGGCGGCAGGCCCTGCCATAGCCTCAGGT
TACTCATATATACTTTAGATTGATTTAAAACTTCATTTTTAATTTAAAAGGATCTAGGTGAAGATCCTTT
TTGATAATCTCATGACCAAAATCCCTTAACGTGAGTTTTCGTTCCACTGAGCGTCAGACCCCGTAGAAAA
GATCAAAGGATCTTCTTGAGATCCTTTTTTTCTGCGCGTAATCTGCTGCTTGCAAACAAAAAAACCACCG
CTACCAGCGGTGGTTTGTTTGCCGGATCAAGAGCTACCAACTCTTTTTCCGAAGGTAACTGGCTTCAGCA
GAGCGCAGATACCAAATACTGTTCTTCTAGTGTAGCCGTAGTTAGGCCACCACTTCAAGAACTCTGTAGC
ACCGCCTACATACCTCGCTCTGCTAATCCTGTTACCAGTGGCTGCTGCCAGTGGCGATAAGTCGTGTCTT
ACCGGGTTGGACTCAAGACGATAGTTACCGGATAAGGCGCAGCGGTCGGGCTGAACGGGGGGTTCGTGCA
CACAGCCCAGCTTGGAGCGAACGACCTACACCGAACTGAGATACCTACAGCGTGAGCTATGAGAAAGCGC
CACGCTTCCCGAAGGGAGAAAGGCGGACAGGTATCCGGTAAGCGGCAGGGTCGGAACAGGAGAGCGCACG
AGGGAGCTTCCAGGGGGAAACGCCTGGTATCTTTATAGTCCTGTCGGGTTTCGCCACCTCTGACTTGAGC
GTCGATTTTTGTGATGCTCGTCAGGGGGGCGGAGCCTATGGAAAAACGCCAGCAACGCGGCCTTTTTACG
GTTCCTGGCCTTTTGCTGGCCTTTTGCTCACATGTTCTTTCCTGCGTTATCCCCTGATTCTGTGGATAAC
CGTATTACCGCCATGCATTAGTTATTATGCTGAATTCCGTATTAGGAGGGATGGCTCATTTCTAGGGACA
AAATAACACAGGCTCTGGGGTGAGGTAGGGTCGGGTAAGGGGGCGAGCGGGGAGGGGTGATGGGAGAGCA
CTACCGCTAAAGAAAGCAAGCTCTCTAGTAAAGCGTTAAGTACTACTTTGTATATTGTTTCTCTTTTTTC
CTTTCTCTCTCTCTCTCTCTTTGTTTGTTTTTGGTTTTTGAGACAGGATATCACACTATATATCCAGGCC
GGGTACAAAATAACCGCAGTCCTCCGCTTCCCAATGCTGGGATTTACAGGCATAAACCACTAAGGGCGGT
TATGATGACCTTGAGCTGCAAGTCTTCCTGCCTCTGCCTCCCGGGTGCTGTTGAGGGTCATAGGCGTGGT
CTATTCATACTGAGCTTCTGAATTTTGCTCAAATATTAATAATAATAGTAATAATAATAACCACAATAAT
ACAACTGTAAAACTAAACATTTACCCACGCCTTTTTGACCATCATTCCCATAGCTCTTGCTACTTTATTT
AAAGCGAACAGAGATGTTGAATCCTGACGGAACGTATTTAAATTTAGTGTAGTATAAATGAAAAGCTGGA
ATTTACCATAAAGAATCTCAACACAAATTCTGTGATTAAGTGTTGGGGAAAACCTTAAATTATCCTAACT
ACAGTTTAAGGTTTAAGCTCCGTATAATCACCCAACCCCCGTTTTCTTTCTTCCCTCTCTACCCCTCCCC
AGCTCCACCCCATAATGGATGCTCGGCTAGTTGCTTTTGCGAGGCCTTTGTCTGAAGGATGCAAAATCTA
CGGATGCTAGCGAGGGGGGGAAGGGGGGAGAGATTACCTCATACCATGTCGCTTGCACCAATCACCACTC
TCCTGTCGCGGCTTCTCTGGGCAGACGGAGGGGTCTGGACCAACAGGAAAAGGCCTTGGCCCATCCCCAT
GGTGACCGAGCTGTATATAAGGAGGCGCATCCGCCCAAGTGCCGCAGGTTCTCTTACATCGACCGCTTAA
GAGTCGCGCTGTAAGAAGCAACACCTCCTCCTCGCCTCCGCCATCCACCCGGCAGCCGCGAAGCAGCAAC
ACCGGTGAGCGGGGGATCTCGAGCTCAAGCTTCGAATTCTGCAGTCGACTGCCACCATGGCCGTCAATGT
GTACTCCACATCTGTGACCAGTGAAAATCTGAGTCGCCATGATATGCTTGCATGGGTCAACGACTCCCTG
CACCTCAACTATACCAAGATAGAACAGCTTTGTTCAGGGGCAGCCTACTGCCAGTTCATGGACATGCTCT
TCCCCGGCTGTGTGCACTTGAGGAAAGTGAAGTTCCAGGCCAAACTAGAGCATGAATACATCCACAACTT
CAAGGTGCTGCAAGCAGCTTTCAAGAAGATGGGTGTTGACAAAATCATTCCTGTAGAGAAATTAGTGAAA
GGAAAATTCCAAGATAATTTTGAGTTTATTCAGTGGTTTAAGAAATTCTTTGACGCAAACTATGATGGAA
AGGATTACAACCCTCTGCTGGCGCGGCAGGGCCAGGACGTAGCGCCACCTCCTAACCCAGGTGATCAGAT
CTTCAACAAATCCAAGAAACTCATTGGCACAGCAGTTCCACAGAGGACGTCCCCCACAGGCCCAAAAAAC
ATGCAGACCTCTGGCCGGCTGAGCAATGTGGCCCCCCCCTGCATTCTCCGGAAGAATCCTCCATCAGCCC
GAAATGGCGGCCATGAGACTGATGCCCAAATTCTTGAACTCAACCAACAGCTGGTGGACTTGAAGCTGAC
AGTGGATGGGCTGGAGAAGGAACGTGACTTCTACTTCAGCAAACTTCGTGACATCGAGCTCATCTGCCAG
GAGCATGAAAGTGAAAACAGCCCTGTTATCTCAGGCATCATTGGCATCCTCTATGCCACAGAGGAAGGAT
TCGCACCCCCTGAGGACGATGAGATTGAAGAGCATCAACAAGAAGACCAGGACGAGTACCTGGATCCCGC
CACCATGGTGAGCAAGGGCGAGGAGGATAACATGGCCTCTCTCCCAGCGACACATGAGTTACACATCTTT
GGCTCCATCAACGGTGTGGACTTTGACATGGTGGGTCAGGGCACCGGCAATCCAAATGATGGTTATGAGG
AGTTAAACCTGAAGTCCACCAAGGGTGACCTCCAGTTCTCCCCCTGGATTCTGGTCCCTCATATCGGGTA
TGGCTTCCATCAGTACCTGCCCTACCCTGACGGGATGTCGCCTTTCCAGGCCGCCATGGTAGATGGCTCC
GGCTACCAAGTCCATCGCACAATGCAGTTTGAAGATGGTGCCTCCCTTACTGTTAACTACCGCTACACCT
ACGAGGGAAGCCACATCAAAGGAGAGGCCCAGGTGAAGGGGACTGGTTTCCCTGCTGACGGTCCTGTGAT
GACCAACTCGCTGACCGCTGCGGACTGGTGCAGGTCGAAGAAGACTTACCCCAACGACAAAACCATCATC
AGTACCTTTAAGTGGAGTTACACCACTGGAAATGGCAAGCGCTACCGGAGCACTGCGCGGACCACCTACA
CCTTTGCCAAGCCAATGGCGGCTAACTATCTGAAGAACCAGCCGATGTACGTGTTCCGTAAGACGGAGCT
CAAGCACTCCAAGACCGAGCTCAACTTCAAGGAGTGGCAAAAGGCCTTTACCGATGTGATGGGCATGGAC
GAGCTGTACAAGTAATAGGCGGCCGCGACTCTAGATCATAATCAGCCATACCACATTTGTAGAGGTTTTA
CTTGCTTTAAAAAACCTCCCACACCTCCCCCTGAACCTGAAACATAAAATGAATGCAATTGTTGTTGTTA
ACTTGTTTATTGCAGCTTATAATGGTTACAAATAAAGCAATAGCATCACAAATTTCACAAATAAAGCATT
TTTTTCACTGCATTCTAGTTGTGGTTTGTCCAAACTCATCAATGTATCTTAAGGCGTAAATTGTAAGCGT
TAATATTTTGTTAAAATTCGCGTTAAATTTTTGTTAAATCAGCTCATTTTTTAACCAATAGGCCGAAATC
GGCAAAATCCCTTATAAATCAAAAGAATAGACCGAGATAGGGT
[37 nt withheld, positions 5644-5680]
AAAGAACGTGGACTCCAACGTCAAAGG
[49 nt withheld, positions 5708-5756]
T
[91 nt withheld, positions 5758-5848]
G
[124 nt withheld, positions 5850-5973]
CAGGTGGCACTTTTCGGGGAAATGTGCGCGGAACCCCTATTTGTTTATTTTTCTAAATACATTCAAATAT
GTATCCGCTCATGAGACAATA
